>Addgene plasmid #123858 | MTK6_004 | addgene full sequence | sequence record 249805 | Addgene NGS Result
TGATCTTATTTCATTATGGTGAAAGTTGGAACCTCTTACGTGCCCGATCAATCATGACCAAAATCCCTTA
ACGTGAGTTTTCGTTCCACTGAGCGTCAGACCCCGTAGAAAAGATCAAAGGATCTTCTTGAGATCCTTTT
TTTCTGCGCGTAATCTGCTGCTTGCAAACAAAAAAACCACCGCTACCAGCGGTGGTTTGTTTGCCGGATC
AAGAGCTACCAACTCTTTTTCCGAAGGTAACTGGCTTCAGCAGAGCGCAGATACCAAATACTGTTCTTCT
AGTGTAGCCGTAGTTAGGCCACCACTTCAAGAACTCTGTAGCACCGCCTACATACCTCGCTCTGCTAATC
CTGTTACCAGTGGCTGCTGCCAGTGGCGATAAGTCGTGTCTTACCGGGTTGGACTCAAGACGATAGTTAC
CGGATAAGGCGCAGCGGTCGGGCTGAACGGGGGGTTCGTGCACACAGCCCAGCTTGGAGCGAACGACCTA
CACCGAACTGAGATACCTACAGCGTGAGCTATGAGAAAGCGCCACGCTTCCCGAAGGGAGAAAGGCGGAC
AGGTATCCGGTAAGCGGCAGGGTCGGAACAGGAGAGCGCACGAGGGAGCTTCCAGGGGGAAACGCCTGGT
ATCTTTATAGTCCTGTCGGGTTTCGCCACCTCTGACTTGAGCGTCGATTTTTGTGATGCTCGTCAGGGGG
GCGGAGCCTATGGAAAAACGCCAGCAACGCGGCCTTTTTACGGTTCCTGGCCTTTTGCTGGCCTTTTGCT
CACATGTTCTTTCCTGCGTTATCCCCTGATTCTGTGGATAACCGTAGTCGGTCTCATACAGCGGTGGGCT
CTATGGGGTACCTACGTAGGTACATAACTTACGGTAAATGGCCCGCCTGGCTGACCGCCCAACGACCCCC
GCCCATTGACGTCAATAATGACGTATGTTCCCATAGTAACGCCAATAGGGACTTTCCATTGACGTCAATG
GGTGGAGTATTTACGGTAAACTGCCCACTTGGCAGTACATCAAGTGTATCATATGCCAAGTACGCCCCCT
ATTGACGTCAATGACGGTAAATGGCCCGCCTGGCATTATGCCCAGTACATGACCTTATGGGACTTTCCTA
CTTGGCAGTACATCTACGTATTAGTCATCGCTATTACCATGGTGATGCGGTTTTGGCAGTACATCAATGG
GCGTGGATAGCGGTTTGACTCACGGGGATTTCCAAGTCTCCACCCCATTGACGTCAATGGGAGTTTGTTT
TGGCACCAAAATCAACGGGACTTTCCAAAATGTCGTAACAACTCCGCCCCATTGACGCAAATGGGCGGTA
GGCGTGTACGGTGGGAGGTCTATATAAGCAGAGCTCGTTTAGTGAACCGTCAGATAATGAGCGAGCTGAT
TAAGGAGAACATGCACATGAAGCTGTACATGGAGGGCACCGTGGACAACCATCACTTCAAGTGCACATCC
GAGGGCGAAGGCAAGCCCTACGAGGGCACCCAGACCATGAGAATCAAGGTGGTCGAGGGCGGCCCTCTCC
CCTTCGCCTTCGACATCCTGGCTACTAGCTTCCTCTACGGCAGCAAGACCTTCATCAACCACACCCAGGG
CATCCCCGACTTCTTCAAGCAGTCCTTCCCTGAGGGCTTCACATGGGAGAGAGTCACCACATACGAAGAC
GGGGGCGTGCTGACCGCTACCCAGGACACCAGCCTCCAGGACGGCTGCCTCATCTACAACGTCAAGATCA
GAGGGGTGAACTTCACATCCAACGGCCCTGTGATGCAGAAGAAAACACTCGGCTGGGAGGCCTTCACCGA
AACGCTGTACCCCGCTGACGGCGGCCTGGAAGGCAGAAACGACATGGCCCTGAAGCTCGTGGGCGGGAGC
CATCTGATCGCAAACATCAAGACCACATATAGATCCAAGAAACCCGCTAAGAACCTCAAGATGCCTGGCG
TCTACTATGTGGACTACAGACTGGAAAGAATCAAGGAGGCCAACAACGAAACCTACGTCGAGCAGCACGA
GGTGGCAGTGGCCAGATACTGCGACCTCCCTAGCAAACTGGGGCACAAGCTTAATCCCAAGAAGAAGAGG
AAGGTGGAGGACGCCCGTACGAGTACTGGAAGCGGAGAGGGCAGAGGAAGTCTGCTAACATGCGGTGACG
TCGAGGAGAATCCTGGACCTGGATCCATGGCCAAGCCTTTGTCTCAAGAAGAATCCACCCTCATTGAAAG
AGCAACGGCTACAATCAACAGCATCCCCATCTCTGAAGACTACAGCGTCGCCAGCGCAGCTCTCTCTAGC
GACGGCCGCATCTTCACTGGTGTCAATGTATATCATTTTACTGGGGGACCTTGTGCAGAACTCGTGGTGC
TGGGCACTGCTGCTGCTGCGGCAGCTGGCAACCTGACTTGTATCGTCGCGATCGGAAATGAGAACAGGGG
CATCTTGAGCCCCTGCGGACGGTGCCGACAGGTGCTTCTCGATCTGCATCCTGGGATCAAAGCCATAGTG
AAGGACAGTGATGGACAGCCGACGGCAGTTGGGATTCGTGAATTGCTGCCCTCTGGTTATGTGTGGGAGG
GCTAACTCGAGCGACGCCTCGACTGTGCCTTCTAGTTGCCAGCCATCTGTTGTTTGCCCCTCCCCCGTGC
CTTCCTTGACCCTGGAAGGTGCCACTCCCACTGTCCTTTCCTAATAAAATGAGGAAATTGCATCGCATTG
TCTGAGTAGGTGTCATTCTATTCTGGGGGGTGGGGTGGGGCAGGACAGCAAGGGGGAGGATTGGGAAGAC
AATAGCAGGCATGCTGGGGATGCGGTGGGCTCTATGAGTTGAGACCAGACCAATAAAAAACGCCCGGCGG
CAACCGAGCGTTCTGAACAAATCCAGATGGAGTTCTGAGGTCATTACTGGATCTATCAACAGGAGTCCAA
GCGAGCTCGATATCAAATTACGCCCCGCCCTGCCACTCATCGCAGTACTGTTGTAATTCATTAAGCATTC
TGCCGACATGGAAGCCATCACAAACGGCATGATGAACCTGAATCGCCAGCGGCATCAGCACCTTGTCGCC
TTGCGTATAATATTTGCCCATGGTGAAAACGGGGGCGAAGAAGTTGTCCATATTGGCCACGTTTAAATCA
AAACTGGTGAAACTCACCCAGGGATTGGCTGAAACGAAAAACATATTCTCAATAAACCCTTTAGGGAAAT
AGGCCAGGTTTTCACCGTAACACGCCACATCTTGCGAATATATGTGTAGAAACTGCCGGAAATCGTCGTG
GTATTCACTCCAGAGCGATGAAAACGTTTCAGTTTGCTCATGGAAAACGGTGTAACAAGGGTGAACACTA
TCCCATATCACCAGCTCACCGTCTTTCATTGCCATACGAAATTCCGGATGAGCATTCATCAGGCGGGCAA
GAATGTGAATAAAGGCCGGATAAAACTTGTGCTTATTTTTCTTTACGGTCTTTAAAAAGGCCGTAATATC
CAGCTGAACGGTCTGGTTATAGGTACATTGAGCAACTGACTGAAATGCCTCAAAATGTTCTTTACGATGC
CATTGGGATATATCAACGGTGGTATATCCAGTGATTTTTTTCTCCATTTTAGCTTCCTTAGCTCCTGAAA
ATCTCGATAACTCAAAAAATACGCCCGGTAG
Features (pLannotate 1.2.2; 9 found; start..end, strand, type, name):
    128..716     +  rep_origin     ori: high-copy-number ColE1/pMB1/pBR322/pUC origin of replication
    861..1161    +  enhancer       CMV enhancer: human cytomegalovirus immediate early enhancer
   1162..1365    +  promoter       CMV promoter: human cytomegalovirus (CMV) immediate early promoter
   1387..2085    +  CDS            TagBFP: TagBFP is a basic (constitutively fluorescent) blue fluorescent protein published in 2008, derived from Entacmaea quadricolor. It is reported to be a very rapidly-maturing monomer with very low acid sensitivity.
   2197..2595    +  CDS            BSD: blasticidin S deaminase; Aspergillus terreus BSD; confers resistance to blasticidin
   2613..2820    +  polyA_signal   bGH poly(A) signal: bovine growth hormone polyadenylation signal
   2853..2887    -  terminator     lambda t0 terminator: minimal transcription terminator from phage lambda (Scholtissek and Grosse, 1987)
   2961..3617    -  CDS            cat: CAT_ECOLX - Experimental evidence at protein level: Swiss-Prot protein existence level 1. This enzyme is an effector of chloramphenicol resistance in bacteria. From Escherichia coli. This protein is used as a marker in many commonly used cloning vectors, such as pACYC184.
   3618..44      -  promoter       cat promoter (across the origin): promoter of the E. coli cat gene encoding chloramphenicol acetyltransferase
