[The description below was written by a language model from this plasmid's Addgene catalogue record and pLannotate feature annotations shown in this document.]
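Description:
MTK6_004 is a small (about 3.7 kb) part plasmid from the Mammalian Toolkit (MTK), a modular cloning system for assembling genetic circuits in mammalian cells. It is built on the MTK0_027 part-entry backbone and is maintained in E. coli through a high-copy ColE1/pUC-type origin, with selection by chloramphenicol provided by a cat gene driven by its native promoter and followed by a lambda t0 terminator. The record lists the cloning method only as restriction enzyme-based, and the flanking cloning sites are not stated.

The payload is a complete synthetic mammalian expression cassette, CMV-tagBFP-T2A-BLAST-bgPA. The human cytomegalovirus immediate early enhancer and promoter drive a single transcript encoding the monomeric blue fluorescent protein TagBFP, followed by blasticidin S deaminase (BSD), and terminated by the bovine growth hormone polyadenylation signal. According to the catalogue entry, the two coding regions are joined by a Thosea asigna virus 2A (T2A) peptide. The feature table does not annotate this element, but there is an unannotated gap between TagBFP and BSD where it would lie. T2A causes ribosomal skipping during translation, so the fluorescent marker and the resistance enzyme are produced as separate proteins from one open reading frame in roughly coupled amounts.

As a Type 6 part, the cassette is intended to be incorporated as a component of an MTK destination backbone, a position the depositor describes as holding elements such as resistance cassettes, nuclear markers or integrase recognition sites. In an assembled vector it would let cells carrying the construct be selected with blasticidin and tracked by blue fluorescence.
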