Addgene plasmid #123858: MTK6_004
Purpose: Encodes tagBFP, thosea asigna virus 2A (T2A) and Blasticidin resistance as a multicistronic cassette to be used in the MTK system
Depositing lab: Hana El-Samad. Depositing organization: University of California, San Francisco (UCSF). Publication: A Toolkit for Rapid Modular Construction of Biological Circuits in Mammalian Cells. Fonseca JP, Bonny AR, Kumar GR, Ng AH, Town J, Wu QC, Aslankoohi E, Chen SY, Dods G, Harrigan P, Osimiri LC, Kistler AL, El-Samad H. ACS Synth Biol. 2019 Nov 15;8(11):2593-2606. doi: 10.1021/acssynbio.9b00322. Epub 2019 Nov 5. PubMed 31686495.
Backbone
  Vector backbone: MTK0_027
  Vector type: Mammalian Expression
Growth in bacteria
  Bacterial resistance: Chloramphenicol, 25 μg/mL
  Growth temperature: 37°C
  Growth strain: DH5alpha
  Copy number: Unknown
Gene/Insert
  Gene/Insert name: CMV-tagBFP-T2A-BLAST-bgPA
  Species: Synthetic
  Cloning method: Restriction Enzyme; 5′ cloning site unknown (unknown if destroyed); 3′ cloning site unknown (unknown if destroyed)
Terms and licenses: Academic/Nonprofit Terms; Industry Terms: Not Available to Industry
Depositor comments: Type 6 parts can be components of the destination backbone such as resistance cassette, nuclear marker, integrase recognition sites in the MTK Please visit https://www.biorxiv.org/content/10.1101/506188v2 for BioRxiv preprint
How to cite: MTK6_004 was a gift from Hana El-Samad (Addgene plasmid # 123858 ; http://n2t.net/addgene:123858 ; RRID:Addgene_123858)
